Addgene plasmid #96908: pTH847-gst-optsc
Purpose: Plasmid for yeast expression of GST encoded by preferred codons
Depositing lab: Tobias von der Haar. Depositing organization: London and South East University Group (LASE). Publication: Codon-Dependent Translational Accuracy Controls Protein Quality in Escherichia coli but not in Saccharomyces cerevisiae. Jossé L, Sampson CDD, Tuite MF, Howland K, von der Haar T. bioRxiv 200006 10.1101/200006.
Backbone
  Vector backbone: pBEVY-U
  Backbone manufacturer: C. A. I. Miller, M. A. Martinat, and L. E. Hyman (1998) Nucleic Acids Res., vol. 26, no. 15, pp. 3577–3583.
  Backbone size w/o insert (bp): 6534
  Total vector size (bp): 7242
  Vector type: Yeast Expression
  Selectable markers: URA3
Growth in bacteria
  Bacterial resistance: Ampicillin, 100 μg/mL
  Growth temperature: 37°C
  Growth strain: DH5alpha
  Copy number: High Copy
Gene/Insert
  Gene/Insert name: yeast codon optimised glutathione-S transferase
  Species: synthetic construct
  Insert size (bp): 694
  GenBank ID: LT856599.1
  Promoter: TDH3
  Tag / fusion protein: 8xhistidine (N terminal on insert)
  Cloning method: Restriction Enzyme; 5′ cloning site BamHI (not destroyed); 3′ cloning site XbaI (not destroyed)
  Sequencing primers: 5′ ctaataagtatataaagaacggtagg; 3′ tggaaaagggtcaaatcgttggta
Terms and licenses: Academic/Nonprofit Terms; Industry Terms: Not Available to Industry
How to cite: pTH847-gst-optsc was a gift from Tobias von der Haar (Addgene plasmid # 96908 ; http://n2t.net/addgene:96908 ; RRID:Addgene_96908)
