[The description below was written by a language model from this plasmid's Addgene catalogue record and pLannotate feature annotations shown in this document.]
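Description:
pTH847-gst-optsc is a yeast episomal expression plasmid built on the pBEVY-U backbone, a bidirectional-promoter shuttle vector for Saccharomyces cerevisiae. In E. coli it is maintained at high copy through a ColE1/pUC-type origin and selected with ampicillin via the β-lactamase gene. In yeast it replicates from the 2μ origin and is selected by uracil prototrophy through a URA3 marker under its own promoter, which is also counterselectable with 5-FOA. Remnants of the lac promoter/operator region and a lacI fragment are backbone carry-over with no stated role.

The payload is a synthetic glutathione-S-transferase open reading frame, matching the Schistosoma japonicum 26 kDa GST at the protein level but recoded with codons preferred in yeast. It carries an N-terminal 8xHis tag for affinity purification or detection. The insert was cloned between BamHI and XbaI sites downstream of the strong constitutive TDH3 (GAP) promoter and is followed by the ADH1 terminator, which is preceded by a short fragment of ADH1 coding sequence. The divergently oriented ADH1 promoter, with a short polylinker fragment and the ADH2 terminator, forms the second expression arm of the backbone, and no coding sequence is annotated there.

According to the record, the plasmid is used to express GST from preferred codons in yeast, in work examining how codon usage affects translational accuracy and protein quality in S. cerevisiae compared with E. coli. The sequenced and depositor-assembled records differ slightly in length (7,210 versus 7,245 nt) but share the same feature content and arrangement.
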