Features (pLannotate 1.2.2; 20 found; start..end, strand, type, name):
    183..771     -  rep_origin     ori: high-copy-number ColE1/pMB1/pBR322/pUC origin of replication
    942..1802    -  CDS            AmpR: β-lactamase; bla; confers resistance to ampicillin, carbenicillin, and related antibiotics
   1803..1907    -  promoter       AmpR promoter: bla
   2023..2238    +  promoter       URA3 promoter: S. cerevisiae URA3
   2239..3042    +  CDS            URA3: orotidine-5'-phosphate decarboxylase, required for uracil biosynthesis; S. cerevisiae URA3; yeast auxotrophic marker, counterselectable with 5-fluoroorotic acid (5-FOA)
   3132..3148    +  promoter       tet promoter (fragment): E. coli promoter for tetracycline efflux protein gene
   3153..4499    +  rep_origin     2μ ori: yeast 2μ plasmid origin of replication
   4524..4823    -  terminator     ADH2 terminator: transcription terminator for the S. cerevisiae alcohol dehydrogenase 2 (ADH2) gene
   4839..4862    +  misc_feature   MCS (fragment): pUC18/19 multiple cloning site
   4862..5254    -  promoter       ADH1 promoter: S. cerevisiae ADH1; promoter for alcohol dehydrogenase 1
   5267..5912    +  promoter       GAP promoter: S. cerevisiae TDH3; promoter for glyceraldehyde-3-phosphate dehydrogenase
   5923..5946    +  CDS            8xHis: 8xHis affinity tag
   5947..6597    +  CDS            GST26_SCHJA: Experimental evidence at protein level: Swiss-Prot protein existence level 1. GST isoenzymes appear to play a central role in the parasite detoxification system. Other functions are also suspected including a role in increasing the solubility of haematin in the parasite gut. From Schistosoma japonicum (Blood fluke).
   6631..6660    +  misc_feature   MCS (fragment): pUC18/19 multiple cloning site
   6654..6788    +  CDS            ADH1 (fragment): ADH1_YEAST - Also known as ADC1. Experimental evidence at protein level: Swiss-Prot protein existence level 1. This isozyme preferentially catalyzes the conversion of primary unbranched alcohols to their corresponding aldehydes. Also shows activity toward secondary alcohols. From Saccharomyces cerevisiae (strain ATCC 204508 / S288c) (Baker's yeast).
   6792..6979    +  terminator     ADH1 terminator: S. cerevisiae ADH1; transcription terminator for the S. cerevisiae alcohol dehydrogenase 1 (ADH1) gene
   7050..7066    -  protein_bind   lac operator: The lac repressor binds to the lac operator to inhibit transcription in E. coli. This inhibition can be relieved by adding lactose or isopropyl-β-D-thiogalactopyranoside (IPTG). lac repressor encoded by lacI
   7074..7104    -  promoter       lac promoter: promoter for the E. coli lac operon
   7119..7140    -  protein_bind   CAP binding site: CAP binding activates transcription in the presence of cAMP. E. coli catabolite activator protein
   7153..7245    -  CDS            lacI (fragment): lac repressor; lacI; The lac repressor binds to the lac operator to inhibit transcription in E. coli. This inhibition can be relieved by adding lactose or isopropyl-β-D-thiogalactopyranoside (IPTG).
>Addgene plasmid #96908 | pTH847-gst-optsc | depositor full sequence | sequence record 206072 | Assembled from vector AF069724.1 and insert sequence LT856599.1
TCTTCCGCTTCCTCGCTCACTGACTCGCTGCGCTCGGTCGTTCGGCTGCGGCGAGCGGTATCAGCTCACT
CAAAGGCGGTAATACGGTTATCCACAGAATCAGGGGATAACGCAGGAAAGAACATGTGAGCAAAAGGCCA
GCAAAAGGCCAGGAACCGTAAAAAGGCCGCGTTGCTGGCGTTTTTCCATAGGCTCCGCCCCCCTGACGAG
CATCACAAAAATCGACGCTCAAGTCAGAGGTGGCGAAACCCGACAGGACTATAAAGATACCAGGCGTTTC
CCCCTGGAAGCTCCCTCGTGCGCTCTCCTGTTCCGACCCTGCCGCTTACCGGATACCTGTCCGCCTTTCT
CCCTTCGGGAAGCGTGGCGCTTTCTCATAGCTCACGCTGTAGGTATCTCAGTTCGGTGTAGGTCGTTCGC
TCCAAGCTGGGCTGTGTGCACGAACCCCCCGTTCAGCCCGACCGCTGCGCCTTATCCGGTAACTATCGTC
TTGAGTCCAACCCGGTAAGACACGACTTATCGCCACTGGCAGCAGCCACTGGTAACAGGATTAGCAGAGC
GAGGTATGTAGGCGGTGCTACAGAGTTCTTGAAGTGGTGGCCTAACTACGGCTACACTAGAAGGACAGTA
TTTGGTATCTGCGCTCTGCTGAAGCCAGTTACCTTCGGAAAAAGAGTTGGTAGCTCTTGATCCGGCAAAC
AAACCACCGCTGGTAGCGGTGGTTTTTTTGTTTGCAAGCAGCAGATTACGCGCAGAAAAAAAGGATCTCA
AGAAGATCCTTTGATCTTTTCTACGGGGTCTGACGCTCAGTGGAACGAAAACTCACGTTAAGGGATTTTG
GTCATGAGATTATCAAAAAGGATCTTCACCTAGATCCTTTTAAATTAAAAATGAAGTTTTAAATCAATCT
AAAGTATATATGAGTAAACTTGGTCTGACAGTTACCAATGCTTAATCAGTGAGGCACCTATCTCAGCGAT
CTGTCTATTTCGTTCATCCATAGTTGCCTGACTCCCCGTCGTGTAGATAACTACGATACGGGAGGGCTTA
CCATCTGGCCCCAGTGCTGCAATGATACCGCGAGACCCACGCTCACCGGCTCCAGATTTATCAGCAATAA
ACCAGCCAGCCGGAAGGGCCGAGCGCAGAAGTGGTCCTGCAACTTTATCCGCCTCCATCCAGTCTATTAA
TTGTTGCCGGGAAGCTAGAGTAAGTAGTTCGCCAGTTAATAGTTTGCGCAACGTTGTTGCCATTGCTACA
GGCATCGTGGTGTCACGCTCGTCGTTTGGTATGGCTTCATTCAGCTCCGGTTCCCAACGATCAAGGCGAG
TTACATGATCCCCCATGTTGTGCAAAAAAGCGGTTAGCTCCTTCGGTCCTCCGATCGTTGTCAGAAGTAA
GTTGGCCGCAGTGTTATCACTCATGGTTATGGCAGCACTGCATAATTCTCTTACTGTCATGCCATCCGTA
AGATGCTTTTCTGTGACTGGTGAGTACTCAACCAAGTCATTCTGAGAATAGTGTATGCGGCGACCGAGTT
GCTCTTGCCCGGCGTCAATACGGGATAATACCGCGCCACATAGCAGAACTTTAAAAGTGCTCATCATTGG
AAAACGTTCTTCGGGGCGAAAACTCTCAAGGATCTTACCGCTGTTGAGATCCAGTTCGATGTAACCCACT
CGTGCACCCAACTGATCTTCAGCATCTTTTACTTTCACCAGCGTTTCTGGGTGAGCAAAAACAGGAAGGC
AAAATGCCGCAAAAAAGGGAATAAGGGCGACACGGAAATGTTGAATACTCATACTCTTCCTTTTTCAATA
TTATTGAAGCATTTATCAGGGTTATTGTCTCATGAGCGGATACATATTTGAATGTATTTAGAAAAATAAA
CAAATAGGGGTTCCGCGCACATTTCCCCGAAAAGTGCCACCTGACGTCTAAGAAACCATTATTATCATGA
CATTAACCTATAAAAATAGGCGTATCACGAGGCCCTTTCGTCTTCAAGAATTAGCTTTTCAATTCAATTC
ATCATTTTTTTTTTATTCTTTTTTTTGATTTCGGTTTCTTTGAAATTTTTTTGATTCGGTAATCTCCGAA
CAGAAGGAAGAACGAAGGAAGGAGCACAGACTTAGATTGGTATATATACGCATATGTAGTGTTGAAGAAA
CATGAAATTGCCCAGTATTCTTAACCCAACTGCACAGAACAAAAACATGCAGGAAACGAAGATAAATCAT
GTCGAAAGCTACATATAAGGAACGTGCTGCTACTCATCCTAGTCCTGTTGCTGCCAAGCTATTTAATATC
ATGCACGAAAAGCAAACAAACTTGTGTGCTTCATTGGATGTTCGTACCACCAAGGAATTACTGGAGTTAG
TTGAAGCATTAGGTCCCAAAATTTGTTTACTAAAAACACATGTGGATATCTTGACTGATTTTTCCATGGA
GGGCACAGTTAAGCCGCTAAAGGCATTATCCGCCAAGTACAATTTTTTACTCTTCGAAGACAGAAAATTT
GCTGACATTGGTAATACAGTCAAATTGCAGTACTCTGCGGGTGTATACAGAATAGCAGAATGGGCAGACA
TTACGAATGCACACGGTGTGGTGGGCCCAGGTATTGTTAGCGGTTTGAAGCAGGCGGCAGAAGAAGTAAC
AAAGGAACCTAGAGGCCTTTTGATGTTAGCAGAATTGTCATGCAAGGGCTCCCTATCTACTGGAGAATAT
ACTAAGGGTACTGTTGACATTGCGAAGAGCGACAAAGATTTTGTTATCGGCTTTATTGCTCAAAGAGACA
TGGGTGGAAGAGATGAAGGTTACGATTGGTTGATTATGACACCCGGTGTGGGTTTAGATGACAAGGGAGA
CGCATTGGGTCAACAGTATAGAACCGTGGATGATGTGGTCTCTACAGGATCTGACATTATTATTGTTGGA
AGAGGACTATTTGCAAAGGGAAGGGATGCTAAGGTAGAGGGTGAACGTTACAGAAAAGCAGGCTGGGAAG
CATATTTGAGAAGATGCGGCCAGCAAAACTAAAAAACTGTATTATAAGTAAATGCATGTATACTAAACTC
ACAAATTAGAGCTTCAATTTAATTATATCAGTTATTACCCAATTCTCATGTTTGACAGCTTATCATCGGA
TCGATCCAATATCAAAGGAAATGATAGCATTGAAGGATGAGACTAATCCAATTGAGGAGTGGCAGCATAT
AGAACAGCTAAAGGGTAGTGCTGAAGGAAGCATACGATACCCCGCATGGAATGGGATAATATCACAGGAG
GTACTAGACTACCTTTCATCCTACATAAATAGACGCATATAAGTACGCATTTAAGCATAAACACGCACTA
TGCCGTTCTTCTCATGTATATATATATACAGGCAACACGCAGATATAGGTGCGACGTGAACAGTGAGCTG
TATGTGCGCAGCTCGCGTTGCATTTTCGGAAGCGCTCGTTTTCGGAAACGCTTTGAAGTTCCTATTCCGA
AGTTCCTATTCTCTAGCTAGAAAGTATAGGAACTTCAGAGCGCTTTTGAAAACCAAAAGCGCTCTGAAGA
CGCACTTTCAAAAAACCAAAAACGCACCGGACTGTAACGAGCTACTAAAATATTGCGAATACCGCTTCCA
CAAACATTGCTCAAAAGTATCTCTTTGCTATATATCTCTGTGCTATATCCCTATATAACCTACCCATCCA
CCTTTCGCTCCTTGAACTTGCATCTAAACTCGACCTCTACATTTTTTATGTTTATCTCTAGTATTACTCT
TTAGACAAAAAAATTGTAGTAAGAACTATTCATAGAGTGAATCGAAAACAATACGAAAATGTAAACATTT
CCTATACGTAGTATATAGAGACAAAATAGAAGAAACCGTTCATAATTTTCTGACCAATGAAGAATCATCA
ACGCTATCACTTTCTGTTCACAAAGTATGCGCAATCCACATCGGTATAGAATATAATCGGGGATGCCTTT
ATCTTGAAAAAATGCACCCGCAGCTTCGCTAGTAATCAGTAAACGCGGGAAGTGGAGTCAGGCTTTTTTT
ATGGAAGAGAAAATAGACACCAAAGTAGCCTTCTTCTAACCTTAACGGACCTACAGTGCAAAAAGTTATC
AAGAGACTGCATTATAGAGCGCACAAAGGAGAAAAAAAGTAATCTAAGATGCTTTGTTAGAAAAATAGCG
CTCTCGGGATGCATTTTTGTAGAACAAAAAAGAAGTATAGATTCTTTGTTGGTAAAATAGCGCTCTCGCG
TTGCATTTCTGTTCTGTAAAAATGCAGCTCAGATTCTTTGTTTGAAAAATTAGCGCTCTCGCGTTGCATT
TTTGTTTTACAAAAATGAAGCACAGATTCTTCGTTGGTAAAATAGCGCTTTCGCGTTGCATTTCTGTTCT
GTAAAAATGCAGCTCAGATTCTTTGTTTGAAAAATTAGCGCTCTCGCGTTGCATTTTTGTTCTACAAAAT
GAAGCACAGATGCTTCGTTCCGCTCGAGGGCATGCGAAGGAAAATGAGAAATATCGAGGGAGACGATTCA
GAGGAGCAGGACAAACTATAACCGACTGTTTGTTGGAGGATGCCGTACATAACGAACACTGCTGAAGCTA
CCATGTCTACAGTTTAGAGGAATGGGTACAACTCACAGGCGAGGGATGGTGTTCACTCGTGCTAGCAAAC
GCGGTGGGAGCAAAAAGTAGAATATTATCTTTTATTCGTGAAACTTCGAACACTGTCATCTAAAGATGCT
ATATACTAATATAGGCATACTTGATAATGGAAACTATAAATCGTGAAGGCATAGGAGATCCGCTTATTTA
GAAGTGTCGAATTCGAGCTCGGTACCCGGGGAGTTGATTGTATGCTTGGTATAGCTTGAAATATTGTGCA
GAAAAAGAAACAAGGAAGAAAGGGAACGAGAACAATGACGAGGAAACAAAAGATTAATAATTGCAGGTCT
ATTTATACTTGATAGCAAAGCGGCAAACTTTTTTTATTTCAAATTCAAGTAACTGGAAGGAAGGCCGTAT
ACCGTTGCTCATTAGAGAGTAGTGTGCGTGAATGAAGGAAGGAAAAAGTTTCGTGTGTTCGAAGATACCC
CTCATCAGCTCTGGAACAACGACATCTGTTGGTGCTGTCTTTGTCGTTAATTTTTTCCTTTAGTGTCTTC
CATCATTTTTTTTGTCATTGCGGATATGGTGAGACAACAACGGGGGAGAGAGAAAAGAAAAAAAAAGAAA
AGAATCCGGGAGTTTATCATTATCAATACTGCCATTTCAAAGAATACGTAAATAATTAATAGTAGTGATT
TTCCTAACTTTATTTAGTCAAAAAATTAGCCTTTTAATTCTGCTGTAACCCGTACATGCCCAAAATAGGG
GGCGGGTTACACAGAATATATAACATCGTAGGTGTCTGGGTGAACAGTTTATTCCTGGCATCCACTAAAT
ATAATGGAGCCCGCTTTTTAAGCTGGCATCCAGAAAAAAAAAGAATCCCAGCACCAAAATATTGTTTTCT
TCACCAACCATCAGTTCATAGGTCCATTCTCTTAGCGCAACTACAGAGAACAGGGGCACAAACAGGCAAA
AAACGGGCACAACCTCAATGGAGTGATGCAACCTGCCTGGAGTAAATGATGACACAAGGCAATTGACCCA
CGCATGTATCTATCTCATTTTCTTACACCTTCTATTACCTTCTGCTCTCTCTGATTTGGAAAAAGCTGAA
AAAAAAGGTTGAAACCAGTTCCCTGAAATTATTCCCCTACTTGACTAATAAGTATATAAAGAACGGTAGG
TATTGATTGTAATTCTGTAAATCTATTTCTTAAACTTCTTAAATTCTACTTTTATAGTTAGTCTTTTTTT
TTAGTTTTAAAACACCAAGAACTTAGTTTCGACGGATCCATGCACCATCACCATCACCATCACCATTCCC
CGATTTTGGGTTACTGGAAAATTAAAGGTTTGGTCCAACCGACTAGATTGTTGTTGGAATACTTGGAAGA
AAAATACGAAGAACATTTGTACGAAAGAGACGAAGGTGACAAATGGAGAAACAAAAAATTTGAATTGGGT
TTGGAATTTCCGAACTTGCCGTACTACATTGACGGTGACGTCAAATTGACTCAATCCATGGCGATTATTA
GATACATTGCGGACAAACATAACATGTTGGGTGGTTGCCCGAAAGAAAGAGCGGAAATTTCCATGTTGGA
AGGTGCGGTCTTGGACATTAGATACGGTGTCTCCAGAATTGCGTACTCCAAAGACTTTGAAACTTTGAAA
GTCGACTTTTTGTCCAAATTGCCGGAAATGTTGAAAATGTTTGAAGACAGATTGTGCCATAAAACTTACT
TGAACGGTGACCATGTCACTCATCCGGACTTTATGTTGTACGACGCGTTGGACGTCGTCTTGTACATGGA
CCCGATGTGCTTGGACGCGTTTCCGAAATTGGTCTGCTTTAAAAAAAGAATTGAAGCGATTCCGCAAATT
GACAAATACTTGAAATCCTCCAAATACATTGCGTGGCCGTTGCAAGGTTGGCAAGCGACTTTTGGTGGTG
GTGACCATCCGCCGAAATAAAGACGTAGACGCAGACGTAGAAGATAATAATCTAGAGTCGACCTGCAGGC
ATGCAAGCTTTGGACTTCTTCGCCAGAGGTTTGGTCAAGTCTCCAATCAAGGTTGTCGGCTTGTCTACCT
TGCCAGAAATTTACGAAAAGATGGAAAAGGGTCAAATCGTTGGTAGATACGTTGTTGACACTTCTAAATA
AGCGAATTTCTTATGATTTATGATTTTTATTATTAAATAAGTTATAAAAAAAATAAGTGTATACAAATTT
TAAAGTGACTCTTAGGTTTTAAAACGAAAATTCTTGTTCTTGAGTAACTCTTTCCTGTAGGTCAGGTTGC
TTTCTCAGGTATAGCATGAGGTCGCTCTTATTGACCACACCTCTACCGGCATGCCCGAAATTCCCCTACC
CTATGAAAAGCTTGGCGTAATCATGGTCATAGCTGTTTCCTGTGTGAAATTGTTATCCGCTCACAATTCC
ACACAACATACGAGCCGGAAGCATAAAGTGTAAAGCCTGGGGTGCCTAATGAGTGAGCTAACTCACATTA
ATTGCGTTGCGCTCACTGCCCGCTTTCCAGTCGGGAAACCTGTCGTGCCAGCTGCATTAATGAATCGGCC
AACGCGCGGGGAGAGGCGGTTTGCGTATTGGGCGC
