Features (pLannotate 1.2.2; 20 found; start..end, strand, type, name):
    271..914     +  promoter       GAP promoter: S. cerevisiae TDH3; promoter for glyceraldehyde-3-phosphate dehydrogenase
    925..948     +  CDS            8xHis: 8xHis affinity tag
    949..1599    +  CDS            GST26_SCHJA: Experimental evidence at protein level: Swiss-Prot protein existence level 1. GST isoenzymes appear to play a central role in the parasite detoxification system. Other functions are also suspected including a role in increasing the solubility of haematin in the parasite gut. From Schistosoma japonicum (Blood fluke).
   1604..1633    +  misc_feature   MCS (fragment): pUC18/19 multiple cloning site
   1627..1761    +  CDS            ADH1 (fragment): ADH1_YEAST - Also known as ADC1. Experimental evidence at protein level: Swiss-Prot protein existence level 1. This isozyme preferentially catalyzes the conversion of primary unbranched alcohols to their corresponding aldehydes. Also shows activity toward secondary alcohols. From Saccharomyces cerevisiae (strain ATCC 204508 / S288c) (Baker's yeast).
   1765..1952    +  terminator     ADH1 terminator: S. cerevisiae ADH1; transcription terminator for the S. cerevisiae alcohol dehydrogenase 1 (ADH1) gene
   2026..2042    -  protein_bind   lac operator: The lac repressor binds to the lac operator to inhibit transcription in E. coli. This inhibition can be relieved by adding lactose or isopropyl-β-D-thiogalactopyranoside (IPTG). lac repressor encoded by lacI
   2050..2080    -  promoter       lac promoter: promoter for the E. coli lac operon
   2095..2116    -  protein_bind   CAP binding site: CAP binding activates transcription in the presence of cAMP. E. coli catabolite activator protein
   2129..2221    -  CDS            lacI (fragment): lac repressor; lacI; The lac repressor binds to the lac operator to inhibit transcription in E. coli. This inhibition can be relieved by adding lactose or isopropyl-β-D-thiogalactopyranoside (IPTG).
   2404..2992    -  rep_origin     ori: high-copy-number ColE1/pMB1/pBR322/pUC origin of replication
   3163..4023    -  CDS            AmpR: β-lactamase; bla; confers resistance to ampicillin, carbenicillin, and related antibiotics
   4024..4128    -  promoter       AmpR promoter: bla
   4239..4454    +  promoter       URA3 promoter: S. cerevisiae URA3
   4455..5258    +  CDS            URA3: orotidine-5'-phosphate decarboxylase, required for uracil biosynthesis; S. cerevisiae URA3; yeast auxotrophic marker, counterselectable with 5-fluoroorotic acid (5-FOA)
   5348..5364    +  promoter       tet promoter (fragment): E. coli promoter for tetracycline efflux protein gene
   5369..6715    +  rep_origin     2μ ori: yeast 2μ plasmid origin of replication
   6740..7039    -  terminator     ADH2 terminator: transcription terminator for the S. cerevisiae alcohol dehydrogenase 2 (ADH2) gene
   7054..7077    +  misc_feature   MCS (fragment): pUC18/19 multiple cloning site
   7077..258     -  promoter       ADH1 promoter (across the origin): S. cerevisiae ADH1; promoter for alcohol dehydrogenase 1
>Addgene plasmid #96908 | pTH847-gst-optsc | addgene full sequence | sequence record 206073 | Addgene NGS Result
ACTTTTTTTTATTTCAAATTCAAGTAACTGGAAGGAAGGCCGTATACCGTTGCTCATTAGAGAGTAGTGT
GCGTGAATGAAGGAAGGAAAAAGTTTCGTGTGCTTCGAGATACCCCTCATCAGCTCTGGAACAACGACAT
CTGTTGGTGCTGTCTTTGTCGTTAATTTTTTCCTTTAGTGTCTTCCATCATTTTTTTGTCATTGCGGATA
TGGTGAGACAACAACGGGGGAGAGAGAAAAGAAAAAAAAAGAAAAGAATCCGGGAGTTTATCATTATCAA
TACTGCCATTTCAAAGAATACGTAAATAATTAATAGTAGTGATTTTCCTAACTTTATTTAGTCAAAAAAT
TAGCCTTTTAATTCTGCTGTAACCCGTACATGCCCAAAATAGGGGGCGGGTTACACAGAATATATAACAT
CGTAGGTGTCTGGGTGAACAGTTTATTCCTGGCATCCACTAAATATAATGGAGCCCGCTTTTTAAGCTGG
CATCCAGAAAAAAAAAGAATCCCAGCACCAAAATATTGTTTTCTTCACCAACCATCAGTTCATAGGTCCA
TTCTCTTAGCGCAACTACAGAGAACAGGGGCACAAACAGGCAAAAAACGGGCACAACCTCAATGGAGTGA
TGCAACCTGCCTGGAGTAAATGATGACACAAGGCAATTGACCCACGCATGTATCTATCTCATTTTCTTAC
ACCTTCTATTACCTTCTGCTCTCTCTGATTTGGAAAAAGCTGAAAAAAAAGGTTGAAACCAGTTCCCTGA
AATTATTCCCCTACTTGACTAATAAGTATATAAAGACGGTAGGTATTGATTGTAATTCTGTAAATCTATT
TCTTAAACTTCTTAAATTCTACTTTTATAGTTAGTCTTTTTTTTAGTTTTAAAACACCAAGAACTTAGTT
TCGACGGATCCATGCACCATCACCATCACCATCACCATTCCCCGATTTTGGGTTACTGGAAAATTAAAGG
TTTGGTCCAACCGACTAGATTGTTGTTGGAATACTTGGAAGAAAAATACGAAGAACATTTGTACGAAAGA
GACGAAGGTGACAAATGGAGAAACAAAAAATTTGAATTGGGTTTGGAATTTCCGAACTTGCCGTACTACA
TTGACGGTGACGTCAAATTGACTCAATCCATGGCGATTATTAGATACATTGCGGACAAACATAACATGTT
GGGTGGTTGCCCGAAAGAAAGAGCGGAAATTTCCATGTTGGAAGGTGCGGTCTTGGACATTAGATACGGT
GTCTCCAGAATTGCGTACTCCAAAGACTTTGAAACTTTGAAAGTCGACTTTTTGTCCAAATTGCCGGAAA
TGTTGAAAATGTTTGAAGACAGATTGTGCCATAAAACTTACTTGAACGGTGACCATGTCACTCATCCGGA
CTTTATGTTGTACGACGCGTTGGACGTCGTCTTGTACATGGACCCGATGTGCTTGGACGCGTTTCCGAAA
TTGGTCTGCTTTAAAAAAAGAATTGAAGCGATTCCGCAAATTGACAAATACTTGAAATCCTCCAAATACA
TTGCGTGGCCGTTGCAAGGTTGGCAAGCGACTTTTGGTGGTGGTGACCATCCGCCGAAATAATTCTAGAG
TCGACCTGCAGGCATGCAAGCTTTGGACTTCTTCGCCAGAGGTTTGGTCAAGTCTCCAATCAAGGTTGTC
GGCTTGTCTACCTTGCCAGAAATTTACGAAAAGATGGAAAAGGGTCAAATCGTTGGTAGATACGTTGTTG
ACACTTCTAAATAAGCGAATTTCTTATGATTTATGATTTTTATTATTAAATAAGTTATAAAAAAAATAAG
TGTATACAAATTTTAAAGTGACTCTTAGGTTTTAAAACGAAAATTCTTATTCTTGAGTAACTCTTTCCTG
TAGGTCAGGTTGCTTTCTCAGGTATAGCATGAGGTCGCTCTTATTGACCACACCTCTACCGGCATGCCGG
TCGAAATTCCCCTACCCTATGAAAAGCTTGGCGTAATCATGGTCATAGCTGTTTCCTGTGTGAAATTGTT
ATCCGCTCACAATTCCACACAACATACGAGCCGGAAGCATAAAGTGTAAAGCCTGGGGTGCCTAATGAGT
GAGCTAACTCACATTAATTGCGTTGCGCTCACTGCCCGCTTTCCAGTCGGGAAACCTGTCGTGCCAGCTG
CATTAATGAATCGGCCAACGCGCGGGGAGAGGCGGTTTGCGTATTGGGCGCTCTTCCGCTTCCTCGCTCA
CTGACTCGCTGCGCTCGGTCGTTCGGCTGCGGCGAGCGGTATCAGCTCACTCAAAGGCGGTAATACGGTT
ATCCACAGAATCAGGGGATAACGCAGGAAAGAACATGTGAGCAAAAGGCCAGCAAAAGGCCAGGAACCGT
AAAAAGGCCGCGTTGCTGGCGTTTTTCCATAGGCTCCGCCCCCCTGACGAGCATCACAAAAATCGACGCT
CAAGTCAGAGGTGGCGAAACCCGACAGGACTATAAAGATACCAGGCGTTTCCCCCTGGAAGCTCCCTCGT
GCGCTCTCCTGTTCCGACCCTGCCGCTTACCGGATACCTGTCCGCCTTTCTCCCTTCGGGAAGCGTGGCG
CTTTCTCATAGCTCACGCTGTAGGTATCTCAGTTCGGTGTAGGTCGTTCGCTCCAAGCTGGGCTGTGTGC
ACGAACCCCCCGTTCAGCCCGACCGCTGCGCCTTATCCGGTAACTATCGTCTTGAGTCCAACCCGGTAAG
ACACGACTTATCGCCACTGGCAGCAGCCACTGGTAACAGGATTAGCAGAGCGAGGTATGTAGGCGGTGCT
ACAGAGTTCTTGAAGTGGTGGCCTAACTACGGCTACACTAGAAGAACAGTATTTGGTATCTGCGCTCTGC
TGAAGCCAGTTACCTTCGGAAAAAGAGTTGGTAGCTCTTGATCCGGCAAACAAACCACCGCTGGTAGCGG
TGGTTTTTTTGTTTGCAAGCAGCAGATTACGCGCAGAAAAAAAGGATCTCAAGAAGATCCTTTGATCTTT
TCTACGGGGTCTGACGCTCAGTGGAACGAAAACTCACGTTAAGGGATTTTGGTCATGAGATTATCAAAAA
GGATCTTCACCTAGATCCTTTTAAATTAAAAATGAAGTTTTAAATCAATCTAAAGTATATATGAGTAAAC
TTGGTCTGACAGTTACCAATGCTTAATCAGTGAGGCACCTATCTCAGCGATCTGTCTATTTCGTTCATCC
ATAGTTGCCTGACTCCCCGTCGTGTAGATAACTACGATACGGGAGGGCTTACCATCTGGCCCCAGTGCTG
CAATGATACCGCGAGACCCACGCTCACCGGCTCCAGATTTATCAGCAATAAACCAGCCAGCCGGAAGGGC
CGAGCGCAGAAGTGGTCCTGCAACTTTATCCGCCTCCATCCAGTCTATTAATTGTTGCCGGGAAGCTAGA
GTAAGTAGTTCGCCAGTTAATAGTTTGCGCAACGTTGTTGCCATTGCTACAGGCATCGTGGTGTCACGCT
CGTCGTTTGGTATGGCTTCATTCAGCTCCGGTTCCCAACGATCAAGGCGAGTTACATGATCCCCCATGTT
GTGCAAAAAAGCGGTTAGCTCCTTCGGTCCTCCGATCGTTGTCAGAAGTAAGTTGGCCGCAGTGTTATCA
CTCATGGTTATGGCAGCACTGCATAATTCTCTTACTGTCATGCCATCCGTAAGATGCTTTTCTGTGACTG
GTGAGTACTCAACCAAGTCATTCTGAGAATAGTGTATGCGGCGACCGAGTTGCTCTTGCCCGGCGTCAAT
ACGGGATAATACCGCGCCACATAGCAGAACTTTAAAAGTGCTCATCATTGGAAAACGTTCTTCGGGGCGA
AAACTCTCAAGGATCTTACCGCTGTTGAGATCCAGTTCGATGTAACCCACTCGTGCACCCAACTGATCTT
CAGCATCTTTTACTTTCACCAGCGTTTCTGGGTGAGCAAAAACAGGAAGGCAAAATGCCGCAAAAAAGGG
AATAAGGGCGACACGGAAATGTTGAATACTCATACTCTTCCTTTTTCAATATTATTGAAGCATTTATCAG
GGTTATTGTCTCATGAGCGGATACATATTTGAATGTATTTAGAAAAATAAACAAATAGGGGTTCCGCGCA
CATTTCCCCGAAAAGTGCCACCTGACGTCTAAGAAACCATTATTATCATGACATTAACCTATAAAAATAG
GCGTATCACGAGGCCCTTTCGTCTTCAAGAATTAGCTTTTCAATTCATCATTTTTTTTTTATTCTTTTTT
TTGATTTCGGTTTCCTTGAAATTTTTTTGATTCGGTAATCTCCGAACAGAAGGAAGAACGAAGGAAGGAG
CACAGACTTAGATTGGTATATATACGCATATGTAGTGTTGAAGAAACATGAAATTGCCCAGTATTCTTAA
CCCAACTGCACAGAACAAAAACATGCAGGAAACGAAGATAAATCATGTCGAAAGCTACATATAAGGAACG
TGCTGCTACTCATCCTAGTCCTGTTGCTGCCAAGCTATTTAATATCATGCACGAAAAGCAAACAAACTTG
TGTGCTTCATTGGATGTTCGTACCACCAAGGAATTACTGGAGTTAGTTGAAGCATTAGGTCCCAAAATTT
GTTTACTAAAAACACATGTGGATATCTTGACTGATTTTTCCATGGAGGGCACAGTTAAGCCGCTAAAGGC
ATTATCCGCCAAGTACAATTTTTTACTCTTCGAAGACAGAAAATTTGCTGACATTGGTAATACAGTCAAA
TTGCAGTACTCTGCGGGTGTATACAGAATAGCAGAATGGGCAGACATTACGAATGCACACGGTGTGGTGG
GCCCAGGTATTGTTAGCGGTTTGAAGCAGGCGGCAGAAGAAGTAACAAAGGAACCTAGAGGCCTTTTGAT
GTTAGCAGAATTGTCATGCAAGGGCTCCCTATCTACTGGAGAATATACTAAGGGTACTGTTGACATTGCG
AAGAGCGACAAAGATTTTGTTATCGGCTTTATTGCTCAAAGAGACATGGGTGGAAGAGATGAAGGTTACG
ATTGGTTGATTATGACACCCGGTGTGGGTTTAGATGACAAGGGAGACGCATTGGGTCAACAGTATAGAAC
CGTGGATGATGTGGTCTCTACAGGATCTGACATTATTATTGTTGGAAGAGGACTATTTGCAAAGGGAAGG
GATGCTAAGGTAGAGGGTGAACGTTACAGAAAAGCAGGCTGGGAAGCATATTTGAGAAGATGCGGCCAGC
AAAACTAAAAAACTGTATTATAAGTAAATGCATGTATACTAAACTCACAAATTAGAGCTTCAATTTAATT
ATATCAGTTATTACCCAATTCTCATGTTTGACAGCTTATCATCGGATCGATCCAATATCAAAGGAAATGA
TAGCATTGAAGGATGAGACTAATCCAATTGAGGAGTGGCAGCATATAGAACAGCTAAAGGGTAGTGCTGA
AGGAAGCATACGATACCCCGCATGGAATGGGATAATATCACAGGAGGTACTAGACTACCTTTCATCCTAC
ATAAATAGACGCATATAAGTACGCATTTAAGCATAAACACGCACTATGCCGTTCTTCTCATGTATATATA
TATACAGGCAACACGCAGATATAGGTGCGACGTGAACAGTGAGCTGTATGTGCGCAGCTCGCGTTGCATT
TTCGGAAGCGCTCGTTTTCGGAAACGCTTTGAAGTTCCTATTCCGAAGTTCCTATTCTCTAGCTAGAAAG
TATAGGAACTTCAGAGCGCTTTTGAAAACCAAAAGCGCTCTGAAGACGCACTTTCAAAAAACCAAAAACG
CACCGGACTGTAACGAGCTACTAAAATATTGCGAATACCGCTTCCACAAACATTGCTCAAAAGTATCTCT
TTGCTATATATCTCTGTGCTATATCCCTATATAACCTACCCATCCACCTTTCGCTCCTTGAACTTGCATC
TAAACTCGACCTCTACATTTTTTATGTTTATCTCTAGTATTACTCTTTAGACAAAAAAATTGTAGTAAGA
ACTATTCATAGAGTGAATCGAAAACAATACGAAAATGTAAACATTTCCTATACGTAGTATATAGAGACAA
AATAGAAGAAACCGTTCATAATTTTCTGACCAATGAAGAATCATCAACGCTATCACTTTCTGTTCACAAA
GTATGCGCAATCCACATCGGTATAGAATATAATCGGGGATGCCTTTATCTTGAAAAAATGCACCCGCAGC
TTCGCTAGTAATCAGTAAACGCGGGAAGTGGAGTCAGGCTTTTTTTATGGAAGAGAAAATAGACACCAAA
GTAGCCTTCTTCTAACCTTAACGGACCTACAGTGCAAAAAGTTATCAAGAGACTGCATTATAGAGCGCAC
AAAGGAGAAAAAAAGTAATCTAAGATGCTTTGTTAGAAAAATAGCGCTCTCGGGATGCATTTTTGTAGAA
CAAAAAAGAAGTATAGATTCTTTGTTGGTAAAATAGCGCTCTCGCGTTGCATTTCTGTTCTGTAAAAATG
CAGCTCAGATTCTTTGTTTGAAAAATTAGCGCTCTCGCGTTGCATTTTTGTTTTACAAAAATGAAGCACA
GATTCTTCGTTGGTAAAATAGCGCTTTCGCGTTGCATTTCTGTTCTGTAAAAATGCAGCTCAGATTCTTT
GTTTGAAAAATTAGCGCTCTCGCGTTGCATTTTTGTTCTACAAAATGAAGCACAGATGCTTCGTTCCGCT
CGAGGGCATGCGAAGGAAAATGAGAAATATCGAGGGAGACGATTCAGAGGAGCAGGACAAACTATAACCG
ACTGTTTGTTGGAGGATGCCGTACATAACGAACACTGCTGAAGCTACCATGTCTACAGTTTAGAGGAATG
GGTACAACTCACAGGCGAGGGATGGTGTTCACTCGTGCTAGCAAACGCGGTGGGAGCAAAAAGTAGAATA
TTATCTTTTATTCGTGAAACTTCGAACACTGTCATCTAAAGATGCTATATACTAATATAGGCATACTTGA
TAATGAAAACTATAAATCGTAAAGACATAAGAGATCCGCTTATTTAGAGTGTCGAATTCGAGCTCGGTAC
CCGGGGAGTTGATTGTAGCTTGGTATAGCTTGAAATATTGTGCAGAAAAAGAAACAAGGAAGAAAGGGAA
CGAGAACAATGACGAGGAAACAAAAGATTAATAATTGCAGGTCTATTTATACTTGATAGCAAGACAGCAA
